Addgene plasmid #220293: GFP-Bcl-2-K22R
Purpose: mammalian expression of Bcl-2-K22R tagged with GFP
Depositing lab: Xinlai Cheng. Depositing organization: Buchmann Institute for Molecular Life Sciences. Publication: Thalidomide derivatives degrade BCL-2 by reprogramming the binding surface of CRBN. Wang J, Heinz M, Han K, Shah VJ, Hasselbeck S, Schwalm MP, Rathore R, Hummer G, Zhou J, Dikic I, Cheng X. Cell Reports Physical Science, Volume 5, Issue 5, 101960 10.1016/j.xcrp.2024.101960.
Backbone
  Vector backbone: pEMD-C1
  Backbone size w/o insert (bp): 4702
  Vector type: Mammalian Expression
  Selectable markers: Neomycin (select with G418)
Growth in bacteria
  Bacterial resistance: Kanamycin, 50 μg/mL
  Growth temperature: 37°C
  Growth strain: DH5alpha
  Copy number: High Copy
Gene/Insert
  Gene/Insert name: Bcl2
  Species: H. sapiens (human)
  Insert size (bp): 720
  Mutation: K22R
  Entrez Gene: BCL2 (a.k.a. Bcl-2, PPP1R50)
  Promoter: CMV
  Tag / fusion protein: Emerald GFP (N terminal on backbone)
  Cloning method: Restriction Enzyme; 5′ cloning site unknown (unknown if destroyed)
Terms and licenses: Academic/Nonprofit Terms; Industry Terms: Not Available to Industry
How to cite: GFP-Bcl-2-K22R was a gift from Xinlai Cheng (Addgene plasmid # 220293 ; http://n2t.net/addgene:220293 ; RRID:Addgene_220293)
