[The description below was written by a language model from this plasmid's Addgene catalogue record and pLannotate feature annotations shown in this document.]
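Description:
GFP-Bcl-2-K22R is a mammalian expression plasmid built on the pEMD-C1 backbone, a C1-style fluorescent protein fusion vector. It encodes human BCL2 carrying a lysine-to-arginine substitution at position 22, fused at its N terminus to Emerald GFP. In the 5,422 nt sequenced record, the human cytomegalovirus immediate early enhancer and promoter drive the Emerald coding sequence. The BCL2 open reading frame follows after a short linker, then comes a remnant of the multiple cloning site and an SV40 polyadenylation signal. The result is constitutive expression of a green fluorescent fusion of this anti-apoptotic regulator of mitochondrial membrane permeability. The insert was introduced by restriction cloning, though the record does not state the 5′ cloning site.

The plasmid is propagated in E. coli from a high-copy ColE1/pUC-type origin under kanamycin selection, and it also carries an f1 phage origin. A single Tn5 aminoglycoside phosphotransferase gene (NeoR/KanR) provides both selections. A bacterial bla-type promoter expresses it in E. coli, while the adjacent SV40 enhancer/early promoter, together with an HSV TK polyadenylation signal, expresses it in mammalian cells to allow G418 selection of stable transfectants. The short annotated fragments of SV40 large T antigen, ble and the bGH poly(A) signal look like backbone remnants rather than functional elements.

The associated publication concerns degradation of BCL-2 by thalidomide derivatives that reprogram the binding surface of CRBN. In that context a lysine-to-arginine mutant would plausibly test whether K22 is needed for this degradation, for example as a ubiquitin acceptor site, with GFP as the readout of protein level or localisation. The record itself states only that the plasmid is for mammalian expression of the tagged mutant.
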