Features (pLannotate 1.2.2; 15 found; start..end, strand, type, name):
     68..371     +  enhancer       CMV enhancer: human cytomegalovirus immediate early enhancer
    372..575     +  promoter       CMV promoter: human cytomegalovirus (CMV) immediate early promoter
    611..1327    +  CDS            Emerald: Emerald is a basic (constitutively fluorescent) green fluorescent protein published in 1998, derived from Aequorea victoria. It is reported to be a very rapidly-maturing weak dimer.
   1337..2053    +  CDS            BCL2: BCL2_HUMAN - Experimental evidence at protein level: Swiss-Prot protein existence level 1. Suppresses apoptosis in a variety of cell systems including factor-dependent lymphohematopoietic and neural cells. Regulates cell death by controlling the mitochondrial membrane permeability. Appears to function in a feedback loop system with caspases. Inhibits caspase activity either by preventing the release of cytochrome c from the mitochondria and/or by binding to the apoptosis-activating factor (APAF-1). May attenuate inflammation by impairing NLRP1-inflammasome activation, hence CASP1 activation an
   2057..2093    +  misc_feature   MCS (fragment): multiple cloning site
   2110..2194    +  CDS            large T antigen (fragment): large T antigen from SV40 (simian virus 40)
   2217..2338    +  polyA_signal   SV40 poly(A) signal: SV40 polyadenylation signal
   2372..2800    -  rep_origin     f1 ori (sequence partly withheld): f1 bacteriophage origin of replication; arrow indicates direction of (+) strand synthesis
   2827..2931    +  promoter       AmpR promoter: bla
   2933..3290    +  promoter       SV40 promoter: SV40 enhancer and early promoter
   3325..4119    +  CDS            NeoR/KanR: aminoglycoside phosphotransferase from Tn5; aph(3')-II (or nptII); confers resistance to neomycin, kanamycin, and G418 (Geneticin®)
   4140..4292    +  CDS            ble (fragment): BLE_KLEPN - Experimental evidence at protein level: Swiss-Prot protein existence level 1. Binding protein with a strong affinity to the bleomycin family of antibiotics. Binds to CL990; an antimitotic-antibiotic compound. From Klebsiella pneumoniae.
   4351..4398    +  polyA_signal   HSV TK poly(A) signal: herpes simplex virus thymidine kinase polyadenylation signal (Cole and Stacy, 1985)
   4489..4505    -  polyA_signal   bGH poly(A) signal (fragment): bovine growth hormone polyadenylation signal
   4727..5315    +  rep_origin     ori: high-copy-number ColE1/pMB1/pBR322/pUC origin of replication
>Addgene plasmid #220293 | GFP-Bcl-2-K22R | addgene full sequence | sequence record 436540 | Addgene NGS Result
CATGCATTAGTTATTAATAGTAATCAATTACGGGGTCATTAGTTCATAGCCCATATATGGAGTTCCGCGT
TACATAACTTACGGTAAATGGCCCGCCTGGCTGACCGCCCAACGACCCCCGCCCATTGACGTCAATAATG
ACGTATGTTCCCATAGTAACGCCAATAGGGACTTTCCATTGACGTCAATGGGTGGAGTATTTACGGTAAA
CTGCCCACTTGGCAGTACATCAAGTGTATCATATGCCAAGTACGCCCCCTATTGACGTCAATGACGGTAA
ATGGCCCGCCTGGCATTATGCCCAGTACATGACCTTATGGGACTTTCCTACTTGGCAGTACATCTACGTA
TTAGTCATCGCTATTACCATGGTGATGCGGTTTTGGCAGTACATCAATGGGCGTGGATAGCGGTTTGACT
CACGGGGATTTCCAAGTCTCCACCCCATTGACGTCAATGGGAGTTTGTTTTGGCACCAAAATCAACGGGA
CTTTCCAAAATGTCGTAACAACTCCGCCCCATTGACGCAAATGGGCGGTAGGCGTGTACGGTGGGAGGTC
TATATAAGCAGAGCTGGTTTAGTGAACCGTCAGATCCGCTAGCCGCCACCATGGTGAGCAAGGGCGAGGA
GCTGTTCACCGGGGTGGTGCCCATCCTGGTCGAGCTGGACGGCGACGTAAACGGCCACAAGTTCAGCGTG
TCCGGCGAGGGCGAGGGCGATGCCACCTACGGCAAGCTGACCCTGAAGTTCATCTGCACCACCGGCAAGC
TGCCCGTGCCCTGGCCCACCCTCGTGACCACCTTGACCTACGGCGTGCAGTGCTTCGCCCGCTACCCCGA
CCACATGAAGCAGCACGACTTCTTCAAGTCCGCCATGCCCGAAGGCTACGTCCAGGAGCGCACCATCTTC
TTCAAGGACGACGGCAACTACAAGACCCGCGCCGAGGTGAAGTTCGAGGGCGACACCCTGGTGAACCGCA
TCGAGCTGAAGGGCATCGACTTCAAGGAGGACGGCAACATCCTGGGGCACAAGCTGGAGTACAACTACAA
CAGCCACAAGGTCTATATCACCGCCGACAAGCAGAAGAACGGCATCAAGGTGAACTTCAAGACCCGCCAC
AACATCGAGGACGGCAGCGTGCAGCTCGCCGACCACTACCAGCAGAACACCCCCATCGGCGACGGCCCCG
TGCTGCTGCCCGACAACCACTACCTGAGCACCCAGTCCGCCCTGAGCAAAGACCCCAACGAGAAGCGCGA
TCACATGGTCCTGCTGGAGTTCGTGACCGCCGCCGGGATCACTCTCGGCATGGACGAGCTGTACAAGCTC
AGATCTATGGCGCACGCTGGGAGAACGGGGTACGATAACCGGGAGATAGTGATGAAGTACATCCATTATC
GGCTGTCGCAGAGGGGCTACGAGTGGGATGCGGGAGATGTGGGCGCCGCGCCCCCGGGGGCCGCCCCCGC
ACCGGGCATCTTCTCCTCCCAGCCCGGGCACACGCCCCATCCAGCCGCATCCCGCGACCCGGTCGCCAGG
ACCTCGCCGCTGCAGACCCCGGCTGCCCCCGGCGCCGCCGCGGGGCCTGCGCTCAGCCCGGTGCCACCTG
TGGTCCACCTGACCCTCCGCCAGGCCGGCGACGACTTCTCCCGCCGCTACCGCCGCGACTTCGCCGAGAT
GTCCAGCCAGCTGCACCTGACGCCCTTCACCGCGCGGGGACGCTTTGCCACGGTGGTGGAGGAGCTCTTC
AGGGACGGGGTGAACTGGGGGAGGATTGTGGCCTTCTTTGAGTTCGGTGGGGTCATGTGTGTGGAGAGCG
TCAACCGGGAGATGTCGCCCCTGGTGGACAACATCGCCCTGTGGATGACTGAGTACCTGAACCGGCACCT
GCACACCTGGATCCAGGATAACGGAGGCTGGGATGCCTTTGTGGAACTGTACGGCCCCAGCATGCGGCCT
CTGTTTGATTTCTCCTGGCTGTCTCTGAAGACTCTGCTCAGTTTGGCCCTGGTGGGAGCTTGCATCACCC
TGGGTGCCTATCTGAGCCACAAGTGAGAATTCTGCAGTCGACGGTACCGCGGGCCCGGGATCCACCGGAT
CTAGATAACTGATCATAATCAGCCATACCACATTTGTAGAGGTTTTACTTGCTTTAAAAAACCTCCCACA
CCTCCCCCTGAACCTGAAACATAAAATGAATGCAATTGTTGTTGTTAACTTGTTTATTGCAGCTTATAAT
GGTTACAAATAAAGCAATAGCATCACAAATTTCACAAATAAAGCATTTTTTTCACTGCATTCTAGTTGTG
GTTTGTCCAAACTCATCAATGTATCTTAACGCGTAAATTGTAAGCGTTAATATTTTGTTAAAATTCGCGT
TAAATTTTTGTTAAATCAGCTCATTTTTTAACCAATAGGCCGAAATCGGCAAAATCCCTTATAAATCAAA
AGAATAGACCGAGATAGGGT
[37 nt withheld, positions 2471-2507]
AAAGAACGTGGACTCCAACGTCAAAGG
[49 nt withheld, positions 2535-2583]
T
[91 nt withheld, positions 2585-2675]
G
[124 nt withheld, positions 2677-2800]
CAGGTGGCACTTTTCGGGGAAATGTGCGCGGAACCCCTATTTGTTTATTTTTCTAAATACATTCAAATAT
GTATCCGCTCATGAGACAATAACCCTGATAAATGCTTCAATAATATTGAAAAAGGAAGAGTCCTGAGGCG
GAAAGAACCAGCTGTGGAATGTGTGTCAGTTAGGGTGTGGAAAGTCCCCAGGCTCCCCAGCAGGCAGAAG
TATGCAAAGCATGCATCTCAATTAGTCAGCAACCAGGTGTGGAAAGTCCCCAGGCTCCCCAGCAGGCAGA
AGTATGCAAAGCATGCATCTCAATTAGTCAGCAACCATAGTCCCGCCCCTAACTCCGCCCATCCCGCCCC
TAACTCCGCCCAGTTCCGCCCATTCTCCGCCCCATGGCTGACTAATTTTTTTTATTTATGCAGAGGCCGA
GGCCGCCTCGGCCTCTGAGCTATTCCAGAAGTAGTGAGGAGGCTTTTTTGGAGGCCTAGGCTTTTGCAAA
GATCGATCAAGAGACAGGATGAGGATCGTTTCGCATGATTGAACAAGATGGATTGCACGCAGGTTCTCCG
GCCGCTTGGGTGGAGAGGCTATTCGGCTATGACTGGGCACAACAGACAATCGGCTGCTCTGATGCCGCCG
TGTTCCGGCTGTCAGCGCAGGGGCGCCCGGTTCTTTTTGTCAAGACCGACCTGTCCGGTGCCCTGAATGA
ACTGCAAGACGAGGCAGCGCGGCTATCGTGGCTGGCCACGACGGGCGTTCCTTGCGCAGCTGTGCTCGAC
GTTGTCACTGAAGCGGGAAGGGACTGGCTGCTATTGGGCGAAGTGCCGGGGCAGGATCTCCTGTCATCTC
ACCTTGCTCCTGCCGAGAAAGTATCCATCATGGCTGATGCAATGCGGCGGCTGCATACGCTTGATCCGGC
TACCTGCCCATTCGACCACCAAGCGAAACATCGCATCGAGCGAGCACGTACTCGGATGGAAGCCGGTCTT
GTCGATCAGGATGATCTGGACGAAGAGCATCAGGGGCTCGCGCCAGCCGAACTGTTCGCCAGGCTCAAGG
CGAGCATGCCCGACGGCGAGGATCTCGTCGTGACCCATGGCGATGCCTGCTTGCCGAATATCATGGTGGA
AAATGGCCGCTTTTCTGGATTCATCGACTGTGGCCGGCTGGGTGTGGCGGACCGCTATCAGGACATAGCG
TTGGCTACCCGTGATATTGCTGAAGAGCTTGGCGGCGAATGGGCTGACCGCTTCCTCGTGCTTTACGGTA
TCGCCGCTCCCGATTCGCAGCGCATCGCCTTCTATCGCCTTCTTGACGAGTTCTTCTGAGCGGGACTCTG
GGGTTCGAAATGACCGACCAAGCGACGCCCAACCTGCCATCACGAGATTTCGATTCCACCGCCGCCTTCT
ATGAAAGGTTGGGCTTCGGAATCGTTTTCCGGGACGCCGGCTGGATGATCCTCCAGCGCGGGGATCTCAT
GCTGGAGTTCTTCGCCCACCCTAGGGGGAGGCTAACTGAAACACGGAAGGAGACAATACCGGAAGGAACC
CGCGCTATGACGGCAATAAAAAGACAGAATAAAACGCACGGTGTTGGGTCGTTTGTTCATAAACGCGGGG
TTCGGTCCCAGGGCTGGCACTCTGTCGATACCCCACCGAGACCCCATTGGGGCCAATACGCCCGCGTTTC
TTCCTTTTCCCCACCCCACCCCCCAAGTTCGGGTGAAGGCCCAGGGCTCGCAGCCAACGTCGGGGCGGCA
GGCCCTGCCATAGCCTCAGGTTACTCATATATACTTTAGATTGATTTAAAACTTCATTTTTAATTTAAAA
GGATCTAGGTGAAGATCCTTTTTGATAATCTCATGACCAAAATCCCTTAACGTGAGTTTTCGTTCCACTG
AGCGTCAGACCCCGTAGAAAAGATCAAAGGATCTTCTTGAGATCCTTTTTTTCTGCGCGTAATCTGCTGC
TTGCAAACAAAAAAACCACCGCTACCAGCGGTGGTTTGTTTGCCGGATCAAGAGCTACCAACTCTTTTTC
CGAAGGTAACTGGCTTCAGCAGAGCGCAGATACCAAATACTGTTCTTCTAGTGTAGCCGTAGTTAGGCCA
CCACTTCAAGAACTCTGTAGCACCGCCTACATACCTCGCTCTGCTAATCCTGTTACCAGTGGCTGCTGCC
AGTGGCGATAAGTCGTGTCTTACCGGGTTGGACTCAAGACGATAGTTACCGGATAAGGCGCAGCGGTCGG
GCTGAACGGGGGGTTCGTGCACACAGCCCAGCTTGGAGCGAACGACCTACACCGAACTGAGATACCTACA
GCGTGAGCTATGAGAAAGCGCCACGCTTCCCGAAGGGAGAAAGGCGGACAGGTATCCGGTAAGCGGCAGG
GTCGGAACAGGAGAGCGCACGAGGGAGCTTCCAGGGGGAAACGCCTGGTATCTTTATAGTCCTGTCGGGT
TTCGCCACCTCTGACTTGAGCGTCGATTTTTGTGATGCTCGTCAGGGGGGCGGAGCCTATGGAAAAACGC
CAGCAACGCGGCCTTTTTACGGTTCCTGGCCTTTTGCTGGCCTTTTGCTCACATGTTCTTTCCTGCGTTA
TCCCCTGATTCTGTGGATAACCGTATTACCGC
